Features (pLannotate 1.2.2; 27 found; start..end, strand, type, name):
     28..46      +  promoter       SP6 promoter: promoter for bacteriophage SP6 RNA polymerase
     65..196     -  repeat_region  AAV2 ITR (fragment): inverted terminal repeat of adeno-associated virus serotype 2 inverted
    252..500     +  enhancer       CMV enhancer (fragment): human cytomegalovirus immediate early enhancer
    502..623     +  promoter       chicken β-actin promoter (fragment): contains a 21-bp deletion relative to the standard chicken β-actin promoter
    700..850     +  promoter       chicken β-actin promoter (fragment): contains a 21-bp deletion relative to the standard chicken β-actin promoter
    851..986     +  intron         hybrid intron (fragment): hybrid between chicken β-actin (CBA) and minute virus of mice (MMV) introns (Gray et al., 2011)
   1075..1205    +  intron         chimeric intron (fragment): chimera between introns from chicken β-actin and rabbit β-globin
   1203..1268    +  CDS            HBB (fragment): HBB_LEPEU - Experimental evidence at protein level: Swiss-Prot protein existence level 1. Involved in oxygen transport from the lung to the various peripheral tissues. From Lepus europaeus (European hare).
   1267..1300    -  protein_bind   lox2272: Cre-mediated recombination occurs in the 8-bp core sequence (GGATACTT). lox2272 sites are compatible with each other, but incompatible with loxP or loxN sites (Lee and Saito, 1988). Cre recombinase
   1363..1396    -  protein_bind   loxP: Cre-mediated recombination occurs in the 8-bp core sequence (GCATACAT). Cre recombinase
   1430..2149    -  CDS            EGFP: the original enhanced GFP (Yang et al., 1996) mammalian codon-optimized
   2165..3085    -  CDS            Syp: SYPH_RAT - Experimental evidence at protein level: Swiss-Prot protein existence level 1. Possibly involved in structural functions as organizing other membrane components or in targeting the vesicles to the plasma membrane. Involved in the regulation of short-term and long-term synaptic plasticity (By similarity). From Rattus norvegicus (Rat).
   3110..3143    +  protein_bind   lox2272: Cre-mediated recombination occurs in the 8-bp core sequence (GGATACTT). lox2272 sites are compatible with each other, but incompatible with loxP or loxN sites (Lee and Saito, 1988). Cre recombinase
   3214..3247    +  protein_bind   loxP: Cre-mediated recombination occurs in the 8-bp core sequence (GCATACAT). Cre recombinase
   3286..3874    +  misc_feature   WPRE: woodchuck hepatitis virus posttranscriptional regulatory element
   3907..4131    +  polyA_signal   bGH poly(A) signal: bovine growth hormone polyadenylation signal
   4135..4156    +  promoter       SV40 promoter (fragment): SV40 enhancer and early promoter
   4217..4308    +  repeat_region  AAV2 ITR (fragment): inverted terminal repeat of adeno-associated virus serotype 2 inverted
   4308..4337    -  repeat_region  AAV2 ITR (fragment): inverted terminal repeat of adeno-associated virus serotype 2 inverted
   4341..4670    -  promoter       SV40 promoter: SV40 enhancer and early promoter
   4677..4733    -  CDS            lacI (fragment): lac repressor; lacI; The lac repressor binds to the lac operator to inhibit transcription in E. coli. This inhibition can be relieved by adding lactose or isopropyl-β-D-thiogalactopyranoside (IPTG).
   4916..5504    -  rep_origin     ori: high-copy-number ColE1/pMB1/pBR322/pUC origin of replication
   5675..6535    -  CDS            AmpR: β-lactamase; bla; confers resistance to ampicillin, carbenicillin, and related antibiotics
   6536..6640    -  promoter       AmpR promoter: bla
   6735..6770    +  CDS            rop (fragment): Rop protein, which maintains plasmids at low copy number; rop
   6872..6920    +  misc_feature   bom (fragment): basis of mobility region from pBR322
   6921..7200    -  CDS            TcR (fragment): tetracycline efflux protein; tet; confers resistance to tetracycline
>Addgene plasmid | pAAV FLEX Synaptophysin GFP Sequencing Result | analyzer sequence | sequence record 273137
CATAACCTTATGTATCATACACATACGATTTAGGTGACACTATAGAATACACGGAATTAATTCTAGCTGC
GCGCTCGCTCGCTCACTGAGGCCGCCCGGGCAAAGCCCGGGCGTCGGGCGACCTTTGGTCGCCCGGCCTC
AGTGAGCGAGCGAGCGCGCAGAGAGGGAGTGGCCAACTCCATCACTAGGGGTTCCTTGTAGTTAATGATT
AACCCGCCATGCTACTTATCTACGTAGCCATGCTCTAGGTACCATTGACGTCAATAATGACGTATGTTCC
CATAGTAACGCCAATAGGGACTTTCCATTGACGTCAATGGGTGGAGTATTTACGGTAAACTGCCCACTTG
GCAGTACATCAAGTGTATCATATGCCAAGTACGCCCCCTATTGACGTCAATGACGGTAAATGGCCCGCCT
GGCATTATGCCCAGTACATGACCTTATGGGACTTTCCTACTTGGCAGTACATCTACGTATTAGTCATCGC
TATTACCATGGTCGAGGTGAGCCCCACGTTCTGCTTCACTCTCCCCATCTCCCCCCCCTCCCCACCCCCA
ATTTTGTATTTATTTATTTTTTAATTATTTTGTGCAGCGATGGGGGCGGGGGGGGGGGGGGGGSGSSGSS
CGGGGGGGGGGGNNNNNNNNNNNGGGGGGGGNGGGGGGGGGGGGGGGGGGGGGGGGGGGGGGGGNGNGGG
GSGGGGGGGGGGGGGGGGGGCGGGGGGCGGGGCGGGGCGAGGCGGAGAGGTGCGGCGGCAGCCAATCAGA
GCGGCGCGCTCCGAAAGTTTCCTTTTATGGCGAGGCGGCGGCGGCGGCGGCCCTATAAAAAGCGAAGCGC
GCGGCGGGCGGGAGTCGCTGCGCGCTGCCTTCGCCCCGTGCCCCGCTCCGCCGCCGCCTCGCGCCGCCCG
CCCCGGCTCTGACTGACCGCGTTACTCCCACAGGTGAGCGGGCGGGACGGCCCTTCTCCTCCGGGCTGTA
ATTAGCGCTTGGTTTAATGACGGCTTGTTTCTTTTCTGTGGCTGCGTGAAAGCCTTGAGGGGCTCCGGGA
GGGCCCTTTGTGCGGGGGGAGCGGCTCGGGGCTGTCCGCGGGGGGACGGCTGCCTTCGGGGGGGACGGGG
CAGGGCGGGGTTCGGCTTCTGGCGTGTGACCGGCGGCTCTAGAGCCTCTGCTAACCATGTTCATGCCTTC
TTCTTTTTCCTACAGCTCCTGGGCAACGTGCTGGTTATTGTGCTGTCTCATCATTTTGGCAAAGAATTGG
ATCCCCATAACTTCGTATAAAGTATCCTATACGAAGTTATATCAAAATAGGAAGACCAATGCTTCACCAT
CGACCCGAATTGCCAAGCATCACCATCGACCCATAACTTCGTATAATGTATGCTATACGAAGTTATGAAT
TCCTGCAGGAGCTCACTAGTGCGGCCGCTTTACTTGTACAGCTCGTCCATGCCGAGAGTGATCCCGGCGG
CGGTCACGAACTCCAGCAGGACCATGTGATCGCGCTTCTCGTTGGGGTCTTTGCTCAGGGCGGACTGGGT
GCTCAGGTAGTGGTTGTCGGGCAGCAGCACGGGGCCGTCGCCGATGGGGGTGTTCTGCTGGTAGTGGTCG
GCGAGCTGCACGCTGCCGTCCTCGATGTTGTGGCGGATCTTGAAGTTCACCTTGATGCCGTTCTTCTGCT
TGTCGGCCATGATATAGACGTTGTGGCTGTTGTAGTTGTACTCCAGCTTGTGCCCCAGGATGTTGCCGTC
CTCCTTGAAGTCGATGCCCTTCAGCTCGATGCGGTTCACCAGGGTGTCGCCCTCGAACTTCACCTCGGCG
CGGGTCTTGTAGTTGCCGTCGTCCTTGAAGAAGATGGTGCGCTCCTGGACGTAGCCTTCGGGCATGGCGG
ACTTGAAGAAGTCGTGCTGCTTCATGTGGTCGGGGTAGCGGCTGAAGCACTGCACGCCGTAGGTCAGGGT
GGTCACGAGGGTGGGCCAGGGCACGGGCAGCTTGCCGGTGGTGCAGATGAACTTCAGGGTCAGCTTGCCG
TAGGTGGCATCGCCCTCGCCCTCGCCGGACACGCTGAACTTGTGGCCGTTTACGTCGCCGTCCAGCTCGA
CCAGGATGGGCACCACCCCGGTGAACAGCTCCTCGCCCTTGCTCACCATGGTGGCGATGGATCCCATCTG
ATTGGAGAAGGAGGTGGGCGCACCCTGTTGGCCATAGCCTTGCTGCCCATAGTCGCCCTGAGGCCCGTAG
CCACCGCCACCGCTGGCTGGCTGCCCGTAATCGGGTTGATAACCACCCTGAGGCCCGTAGGAGTCCTGGG
GCCCATAGCCTCCGGGGCCCTGCCCGTAGCCCGCATCGCCGTAGGCATCGCCAGGTGCTGGTTGCTTTTC
CGGGGCGCCTGGAGGTGCGCGCATGAATGGGGCTGCCCAGCCTGTCTCCTTGAACACGAACCATAAGTTG
CCAACCCAGAGCACCAGGTTCAGGAAGCCAAACACCACTGAGGTGTTGAGTCCTGAAGTCACAGGGTCCC
TCAGTTCCTTGCATGTGTTCCCTGTCTGGCGGCACATGGGCATCTCCTTGATAATGTTCTCTGGGTCCGT
GGCCATCTTCACATCGGACAGGCCTTTGGCCCAGGCTGATGAACTAACTAGCCACATGAAAGCGAACACG
GCTGTAGCCAGAAAGTCCATCATAGGCCCTTTGTTGTTCTCTCGGTACTTGTTCTGCAGGAAGATGTAGG
TGGCCAGGGCCCCCATGGAGTAGAGGAAGGCAAACACAGCCACGGTGACAAAGAATTCAGCCGACGAGGA
GTAGTCCCCAACCAGGAAGATCTTGGTAGTGCCCCCTTTGACGCAGGAGGGTGCATCAAAGTACACTTGG
TGCAGCCTGAAGGGGTACTCGAATTCAACTTCGATGTTGAGGGCACTCTCCGTCTTGTTGGCACACTCCA
CGCTCAGCCGAAGCTCCCCGGTGTAGCTGCCACACGTAGCAAAGGCGAAGATGGCAAAGACCCACTGCAG
CACCTTCACGAAGCCAAGGGGCTCCTTGACCACCCGGAACTGACCCCCAGCCACCAGCTGATTCACCACG
TCCATTGCTGCTGCCCCGAATTCGATATCATAACTTCGTATAGGATACTTTATACGAAGTTATCATTGGG
ATTCTTCCTATTTTGATCCAAGCATCACCATCGACCCTCTAGTCCAGATCTCACCATCGACCCATAACTT
CGTATAGCATACATTATACGAAGTTATGTCCCTCGAAGAGGTTCAAGCTTTAACAGCTTATCGATAATCA
ACCTCTGGATTACAAAATTTGTGAAAGATTGACTGGTATTCTTAACTATGTTGCTCCTTTTACGCTATGT
GGATACGCTGCTTTAATGCCTTTGTATCATGCTATTGCTTCCCGTATGGCTTTCATTTTCTCCTCCTTGT
ATAAATCCTGGTTGCTGTCTCTTTATGAGGAGTTGTGGCCCGTTGTCAGGCAACGTGGCGTGGTGTGCAC
TGTGTTTGCTGACGCAACCCCCACTGGTTGGGGCATTGCCACCACCTGTCAGCTCCTTTCCGGGACTTTC
GCTTTCCCCCTCCCTATTGCCACGGCGGAACTCATCGCCGCCTGCCTTGCCCGCTGCTGGACAGGGGCTC
GGCTGTTGGGCACTGACAATTCCGTGGTGTTGTCGGGGAAATCATCGTCCTTTCCTTGGCTGCTCGCCTG
TGTTGCCACCTGGATTCTGCGCGGGACGTCCTTCTGCTACGTCCCTTCGGCCCTCAATCCAGCGGACCTT
CCTTCCCGCGGCCTGCTGCCGGCTCTGCGGCCTCTTCCGCGTCTTCGCCTTCGCCCTCAGACGAGTCGGA
TCTCCCTTTGGGCCGCCTCCCCGCATCGATACCGTCGACTCGCTGATCAGCCTCGACTGTGCCTTCTAGT
TGCCAGCCATCTGTTGTTTGCCCCTCCCCCGTGCCTTCCTTGACCCTGGAAGGTGCCACTCCCACTGTCC
TTTCCTAATAAAATGAGGAAATTGCATCGCATTGTCTGAGTAGGTGTCATTCTATTCTGGGGGGTGGGGT
GGGGCAGGACAGCAAGGGGGAGGATTGGGAAGACAATAGCAGGCATGCTGGGGATGCGGTGGGCTCTATG
GCTTCTGAGGCGGAAAGAACCAGCTGGGGCTCGACTAGAGCATGGCTACGTAGATAAGTAGCATGGCGGG
TTAATCATTAACTACAAGGAACCCCTAGTGATGGAGTTGGCCACTCCCTCTCTGCGCGCTCGCTCGCTCA
CTGAGGCCGGGCGACCAAAGGTCGCCCGACGCCCGGGCGGCCTCAGTGAGCGAGCGAGCGCGCAGAGCTT
TTTGCAAAAGCCTAGGCCTCCAAAAAAGCCTCCTCACTACTTCTGGAATAGCTCAGAGGCCGAGGCGGCC
TCGGCCTCTGCATAAATAAAAAAAATTAGTCAGCCATGGGGCGGAGAATGGGCGGAACTGGGCGGAGTTA
GGGGCGGGATGGGCGGAGTTAGGGGCGGGACTATGGTTGCTGACTAATTGAGATGCATGCTTTGCATACT
TCTGCCTGCTGGGGAGCCTGGGGACTTTCCACACCTGGTTGCTGACTAATTGAGATGCATGCTTTGCATA
CTTCTGCCTGCTGGGGAGCCTGGGGACTTTCCACACCCTAACTGACACACATTCCACAGCTGCATTAATG
AATCGGCCAACGCGCGGGGAGAGGCGGTTTGCGTATTGGGCGCTCTTCCGCTTCCTCGCTCACTGACTCG
CTGCGCTCGGTCGTTCGGCTGCGGCGAGCGGTATCAGCTCACTCAAAGGCGGTAATACGGTTATCCACAG
AATCAGGGGATAACGCAGGAAAGAACATGTGAGCAAAAGGCCAGCAAAAGGCCAGGAACCGTAAAAAGGC
CGCGTTGCTGGCGTTTTTCCATAGGCTCCGCCCCCCTGACGAGCATCACAAAAATCGACGCTCAAGTCAG
AGGTGGCGAAACCCGACAGGACTATAAAGATACCAGGCGTTTCCCCCTGGAAGCTCCCTCGTGCGCTCTC
CTGTTCCGACCCTGCCGCTTACCGGATACCTGTCCGCCTTTCTCCCTTCGGGAAGCGTGGCGCTTTCTCA
TAGCTCACGCTGTAGGTATCTCAGTTCGGTGTAGGTCGTTCGCTCCAAGCTGGGCTGTGTGCACGAACCC
CCCGTTCAGCCCGACCGCTGCGCCTTATCCGGTAACTATCGTCTTGAGTCCAACCCGGTAAGACACGACT
TATCGCCACTGGCAGCAGCCACTGGTAACAGGATTAGCAGAGCGAGGTATGTAGGCGGTGCTACAGAGTT
CTTGAAGTGGTGGCCTAACTACGGCTACACTAGAAGAACAGTATTTGGTATCTGCGCTCTGCTGAAGCCA
GTTACCTTCGGAAAAAGAGTTGGTAGCTCTTGATCCGGCAAACAAACCACCGCTGGTAGCGGTGGTTTTT
TTGTTTGCAAGCAGCAGATTACGCGCAGAAAAAAAGGATCTCAAGAAGATCCTTTGATCTTTTCTACGGG
GTCTGACGCTCAGTGGAACGAAAACTCACGTTAAGGGATTTTGGTCATGAGATTATCAAAAAGGATCTTC
ACCTAGATCCTTTTAAATTAAAAATGAAGTTTTAAATCAATCTAAAGTATATATGAGTAAACTTGGTCTG
ACAGTTACCAATGCTTAATCAGTGAGGCACCTATCTCAGCGATCTGTCTATTTCGTTCATCCATAGTTGC
CTGACTCCCCGTCGTGTAGATAACTACGATACGGGAGGGCTTACCATCTGGCCCCAGTGCTGCAATGATA
CCGCGAGACCCACGCTCACCGGCTCCAGATTTATCAGCAATAAACCAGCCAGCCGGAAGGGCCGAGCGCA
GAAGTGGTCCTGCAACTTTATCCGCCTCCATCCAGTCTATTAATTGTTGCCGGGAAGCTAGAGTAAGTAG
TTCGCCAGTTAATAGTTTGCGCAACGTTGTTGCCATTGCTACAGGCATCGTGGTGTCACGCTCGTCGTTT
GGTATGGCTTCATTCAGCTCCGGTTCCCAACGATCAAGGCGAGTTACATGATCCCCCATGTTGTGCAAAA
AAGCGGTTAGCTCCTTCGGTCCTCCGATCGTTGTCAGAAGTAAGTTGGCCGCAGTGTTATCACTCATGGT
TATGGCAGCACTGCATAATTCTCTTACTGTCATGCCATCCGTAAGATGCTTTTCTGTGACTGGTGAGTAC
TCAACCAAGTCATTCTGAGAATAGTGTATGCGGCGACCGAGTTGCTCTTGCCCGGCGTCAATACGGGATA
ATACCGCGCCACATAGCAGAACTTTAAAAGTGCTCATCATTGGAAAACGTTCTTCGGGGCGAAAACTCTC
AAGGATCTTACCGCTGTTGAGATCCAGTTCGATGTAACCCACTCGTGCACCCAACTGATCTTCAGCATCT
TTTACTTTCACCAGCGTTTCTGGGTGAGCAAAAACAGGAAGGCAAAATGCCGCAAAAAAGGGAATAAGGG
CGACACGGAAATGTTGAATACTCATACTCTTCCTTTTTCAATATTATTGAAGCATTTATCAGGGTTATTG
TCTCATGAGCGGATACATATTTGAATGTATTTAGAAAAATAAACAAATAGGGGTTCCGCGCACATTTCCC
CGAAAAGTGCCACCTGACGTCTAAGAAACCATTATTATCATGACATTAACCTATAAAAATAGGCGTATCA
CGAGGCCCTTTCGTCTCGCGCGTTTCGGTGATGACGGTGAAAACCTCTGACACATGCAGCTCCCGGAGAC
GGTCACAGCTTGTCTGTAAGCGGATGCCGGGAGCAGACAAGCCCGTCAGGGCGCGTCAGCGGGTGTTGGC
GGGTGTCGGGGCTGGCTTAACTATGCGGCATCAGAGCAGATTGTACTGAGAGTGCACCATTCGACGCTCT
CCCTTATGCGACTCCTGCATTAGGAAGCAGCCCAGTAGTAGGTTGAGGCCGTTGAGCACCGCCGCCGCAA
GGAATGGTGCATGCAAGGAGATGGCGCCCAACAGTCCCCCGGCCACGGGGCCTGCCACCATACCCACGCC
GAAACAAGCGCTCATGAGCCCGAAGTGGCGAGCCCGATCTTCCCCATCGGTGATGTCGGCGATATAGGCG
CCAGCAACCGCACCTGTGGCGCCGGTGATGCCGGCCACGATGCGTCCGGCGTAGAGGATCTGGCTAGCGA
TGACCCTGCTGATTGGTTCGCTGACCATTTCCGGGTGCGGGACGGCGTTACCAGAAACTCAGAAGGTTCG
TCCAACCAAACCGACTCTGACGGCAGTTTACGAGAGAGATGATAGGGTCTGCTTCAGTAAGCCAGATGCT
ACACAATTAGGCTTGTACATATTGTCGTTAGAACGCGGCTACAATTAATA
